>Addgene plasmid #171317 | pFTK045 | addgene full sequence | sequence record 350876 | Addgene NGS Result
GTGGCTCTTCAGTGGACGAAAGGGCCTCGTGATACGCCTATTTTTATAGGTTAATGTCATGATAATAATG
GTTTCTTAGACGTCAGGTGGCACTTTTCGGGGAAATGTGCGCGGAACCCCTATTTGTTTATTTTTCTAAA
TACATTCAAATATGTATCCGCTCATGAGACAATAACCCTGATAAATGCTTCAATAATATTGAAAAAGGAA
GAGTATGCGCTCACGCAACTGGTCCAGAACCTTGACCGAACGCAGCGGTGGTAACGGCGCAGTGGCGGTT
TTCATGGCTTGTTATGACTGTTTTTTTTTGGGGTACAGTCTATGCCTCGGGCATCCAAGCAGCAAGCGCG
TTACGCCGTGGGTCGATGTTTGATGTTATGGAGCAGCAACGATGTTACGCAGCAGGGCAGTCGCCCTAAA
ACAAAGTTAAACATCATGAGGGAAGCGGTGATCGCCGAAGTATCGACTCAACTATCAGAGGTAGTTGGCG
TCATCGAGCGCCATCTCGAACCGACGTTGCTGGCCGTACATTTGTACGGCTCCGCAGTGGATGGCGGCCT
GAAGCCACACAGCGATATTGATTTGCTGGTTACGGTGACCGTAAGGCTTGATGAAACAACGCGGCGAGCT
TTGATCAACGACCTTTTGGAAACTTCGGCTTCCCCTGGAGAGAGCGAGATTCTCCGCGCTGTAGAAGTCA
CCATTGTTGTGCACGACGACATCATTCCGTGGCGTTATCCAGCTAAGCGCGAACTGCAATTTGGAGAATG
GCAGCGCAATGACATTCTTGCAGGTATCTTCGAGCCAGCCACGATCGACATTGATCTGGCTATCTTGCTG
ACAAAAGCAAGAGAACATAGCGTTGCCTTGGTAGGTCCAGCGGCGGAGGAACTCTTTGATCCGGTTCCTG
AACAGGATCTATTTGAGGCGCTAAATGAAACCTTAACGCTATGGAACTCGCCGCCCGACTGGGCTGGCGA
TGAGCGAAATGTAGTGCTTACGTTGTCCCGCATTTGGTACAGCGCAGTAACCGGCAAAATCGCGCCGAAG
GATGTCGCTGCCGACTGGGCAATGGAGCGCCTGCCGGCCCAGTATCAGCCCGTCATACTTGAAGCTAGAC
AGGCTTATCTTGGACAAGAAGAAGATCGCTTGGCCTCGCGCGCAGATCAGTTGGAAGAATTTGTCCATTA
CGTAAAAGGCGAGATCACCAAGGTAGTCGGCAAATAACTGTCAGACCAAGTTTACTCATATATACTTTAG
ATTGATTTAAAACTTCATTTTTAATTTAAAAGGATCTAGGTGAAGATCCTTTTTGATAATCTCATGACCA
AAATCCCTTAACGTGAGTTTTCGTTCCACTGAGCGTCAGACCCCGTAGAAAAGATCAAAGGATCTTCTTG
AGATCCTTTTTTTCTGCGCGTAATCTGCTGCTTGCAAACAAAAAAACCACCGCTACCAGCGGTGGTTTGT
TTGCCGGATCAAGAGCTACCAACTCTTTTTCCGAAGGTAACTGGCTTCAGCAGAGCGCAGATACCAAATA
CTGTTCTTCTAGTGTAGCCGTAGTTAGGCCACCACTTCAAGAACTCTGTAGCACCGCCTACATACCTCGC
TCTGCTAATCCTGTTACCAGTGGCTGCTGCCAGTGGCGATAAGTCGTGTCTTACCGGGTTGGACTCAAGA
CGATAGTTACCGGATAAGGCGCAGCGGTCGGGCTGAACGGGGGGTTCGTGCACACAGCCCAGCTTGGAGC
GAACGACCTACACCGAACTGAGATACCTACAGCGTGAGCTATGAGAAAGCGCCACGCTTCCCGAAGGGAG
AAAGGCGGACAGGTATCCGGTAAGCGGCAGGGTCGGAACAGGAGAGCGCACGAGGGAGCTTCCAGGGGGA
AACGCCTGGTATCTTTATAGTCCTGTCGGGTTTCGCCACCTCTGACTTGAGCGTCGATTTTTGTGATGCT
CGTCAGGGGGGCGGAGCCTATGGAAAAACGCCAGCAACGCGGCCTTTTTACGGTTCCTGGCCTTTTGCTG
GCCTTTTGCTCACATGTTCTTTCCTGCGTTATCCCCTGATTCTGTGGATAACCGTATTACCGCCTTTGAG
TGAGCTGATACCGCTCGCCGCAGCCGAACGACCGAGCGCAGCGAGTCAGTGAGCGAGGAAGCGGAAGAGC
GCCCAATACGCAAACCGCCTCTCCCCGCGCGTTGGCCGATTCATTAATCACTCTGTGGTCTCAAATGGTG
AGCAAGGGCGAGGAGCTGTTCACCGGGGTGGTGCCCATCCTGGTCGAGCTGGACGGCGACGTAAACGGCC
ACAAGTTCAGCGTGTCCGGCGAGGGCGAGGGCGATGCCACCTACGGCAAGCTGACCCTGAAGTTCATCTG
CACCACCGGCAAGCTGCCCGTGCCCTGGCCCACCCTCGTGACCACCCTGACCTACGGCGTGCAGTGCTTC
AGCCGCTACCCCGACCACATGAAGCAGCACGACTTCTTCAAGTCCGCCATGCCCGAAGGCTACGTCCAGG
AGCGCACCATCTTCTTCAAGGACGACGGCAACTACAAGACCCGCGCCGAGGTGAAGTTCGAGGGCGACAC
CCTGGTGAACCGCATCGAGCTGAAGGGCATCGACTTCAAGGAGGACGGCAACATCCTGGGGCACAAGCTG
GAGTACAACTACAACAGCCACAACGTCTATATCATGGCCGACAAGCAGAAGAACGGCATCAAGGTGAACT
TCAAGATCCGCCACAACATCGAGGACGGCAGCGTGCAGCTCGCCGACCACTACCAGCAGAACACCCCCAT
CGGCGACGGCCCCGTGCTGCTGCCCGACAACCACTACCTGAGCACCCAGTCCGCCCTGAGCAAAGACCCC
AACGAGAAGCGCGATCACATGGTCCTGCTGGAGTTCGTGACCGCCGCCGGGATCACTCTCGGCATGGACG
AGCTGTACAAGAGATCGTACAAGTCCAAGCTGTAAGCTTTGAGACCACGAA
Features (pLannotate 1.2.2; 7 found; start..end, strand, type, name):
    110..214     +  promoter       AmpR promoter: bla
    205..285     -  CDS            int (fragment): INT2_ECOLX - Protein inferred from homology: Swiss-Prot protein existence level 3. Putative integrase believed to be involved in the insertion of antibiotic resistance genes into plasmids and transposons. From Escherichia coli.
    373..429     +  CDS            GmR (fragment): gentamycin acetyltransferase; aacC1; confers resistance to gentamycin
    436..1224    +  CDS            aadA: S3AD_ECOLX - Experimental evidence at protein level: Swiss-Prot protein existence level 1. Mediates bacterial resistance to the antibiotics streptomycin and spectinomycin. From Escherichia coli.
   1398..1986    +  rep_origin     ori: high-copy-number ColE1/pMB1/pBR322/pUC origin of replication
   2169..2218    +  CDS            lacI (fragment): lac repressor; lacI; The lac repressor binds to the lac operator to inhibit transcription in E. coli. This inhibition can be relieved by adding lactose or isopropyl-β-D-thiogalactopyranoside (IPTG).
   2235..2951    +  CDS            EGFP: EGFP is a basic (constitutively fluorescent) green fluorescent protein published in 1996, derived from Aequorea victoria. It is reported to be a rapidly-maturing weak dimer with moderate acid sensitivity.
