[The description below was written by a language model from this plasmid's Addgene catalogue record and pLannotate feature annotations shown in this document.]
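Description:
pFTK045 is a level 0 (LVL0) part plasmid from the Fungal Modular Cloning ToolKit, a hierarchical Golden Gate/MoClo-style system for assembling expression constructs for filamentous fungi. It is built on the pICH41308 entry backbone and is a small plasmid of about 3 kb that is propagated in E. coli. Replication relies on a high-copy ColE1/pUC-type origin. Selection is by spectinomycin through the aadA aminoglycoside adenylyltransferase gene, which appears to be driven by an upstream bla-type promoter. The short integrase, gentamicin acetyltransferase and lacI fragments in the annotation are most likely non-functional remnants, the first two of the integron-derived resistance cassette and the last of the original cloning region.

The payload is a single coding-sequence part, EGFP carrying a C-terminal SKL tripeptide. SKL is the canonical type 1 peroxisomal targeting signal, so the expressed protein should be imported into peroxisomes and mark these organelles with green fluorescence. The feature table shows only the EGFP open reading frame, with no flanking promoter or terminator. This fits a level 0 part, which is a storage module and not an expression unit. To be expressed, the part would be combined with promoter and terminator modules from the toolkit into a higher-level transcription unit and then introduced into a fungal host. The Type IIS sites and fusion overhangs that define the part's position are not annotated, and the record does not state the cloning sites. The catalogue lists the species as Penicillium, Aspergillus or other fungal sources, which looks like a generic entry for the toolkit, since EGFP derives from Aequorea victoria. The record does not say whether the sequence is codon-adapted for fungi.
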