Addgene plasmid #171317: pFTK045
Purpose: Part Plasmid Entry Vector (LVL0) from the Fungal Modular Cloning ToolKit.
Depositing lab: Arnold Driessen. Depositing organization: University of Groningen. Publication: Modular Synthetic Biology Toolkit for Filamentous Fungi. Mozsik L, Pohl C, Meyer V, Bovenberg RAL, Nygard Y, Driessen AJM. ACS Synth Biol. 2021 Nov 2. doi: 10.1021/acssynbio.1c00260. PubMed 34726388.
Backbone
  Vector backbone: pICH41308
  Vector type: Bacterial Expression, Yeast Expression, Synthetic Biology
Growth in bacteria
  Bacterial resistance: Spectinomycin, 50 μg/mL
  Growth temperature: 37°C
  Growth strain: DH5alpha
  Copy number: High Copy
Gene/Insert
  Gene/Insert name: eGFP-SKL fluorescent reporter
  Species: Penicillium, Aspergillus, or other fungal sources
  Mutation: n/a
  Cloning method: Restriction Enzyme; 5′ cloning site Unknown (unknown if destroyed)
Terms and licenses: Academic/Nonprofit Terms; Industry Terms: Not Available to Industry
How to cite: pFTK045 was a gift from Arnold Driessen (Addgene plasmid # 171317 ; http://n2t.net/addgene:171317 ; RRID:Addgene_171317)
